Addgene plasmid #230214: AiP12493 - pAAV-AiE0374h-minBG-SYFP2-WPRE3-BGHpA (Alias: CN2493)
Purpose: AiE0374h is an enhancer sequence, designed to drive AAV-mediated transgene expression in specific populations of brain cells
Depositing lab: Allen Institute for Brain Science & Boaz Levi. Depositing organization: Allen Institute. Publication: A suite of enhancer AAVs and transgenic mouse lines for genetic access to cortical cell types. Ben-Simon Y, Hooper M, Narayan S, Daigle TL, Dwivedi D, Way SW, Oster A, Stafford DA, Mich JK, Taormina MJ, Martinez RA, Opitz-Araya X, Roth JR, Alexander JR, Allen S, Amster A, Arbuckle J, Ayala A, Baker PM, Bakken TE, Barcelli T, Barta S, Bendrick J, Bertagnolli D, Bielstein C, Bishwakarma P, Bowlus J, Boyer G, Brouner K, Casian B, Casper T, Chakka AB, Chakrabarty R, Chance RK, Chavan S, Clark M, Colbert K, Collman F, Daniel S, Departee M, DiValentin P, Donadio N, Dotson N, Egdorf T, Fliss T, Gabitto M, Garcia J, Gary A, Gasperini M, Gloe J, Goldy J, Gore BB, Graybuck L, Greisman N, Haeseleer F, Halterman C, Haradon Z, Hastings SD, Helback O, Ho W, Hockemeyer D, Huang C, Huff S, Hunker A, Johansen N, Jones D, Juneau Z, Kalmbach B, Kannan M, Khem S, Kussick E, Kutsal R, Larsen R, Lee C, Lee AY, Leibly M, Lenz GH, Li S, Liang E, Lusk N, Madigan Z, Malloy J, Malone J, McCue R, Melchor J, Mollenkopf T, Moosman S, Morin E, Newman D, Ng L, Ngo K, Omstead V, Otto S, Oyama A, Pena N, Pham T, Phillips E, Pom CA, Potekhina L, Ransford S, Ray PL, Rette D, Reynoldson C, Rimorin C, Rocha D, Ruiz A, Sanchez REA, Sawyer L, Sedeno-Cortes A, Sevigny JP, Shapovalova N, Shepard N, Shulga L, Sigler AR, Siverts L, Soliman S, Somasundaram S, Staats B, Stewart K, Szelenyi E, Tieu M, Trader C, Tran A, van Velthoven CTJ, Walker M, Wang Y, Weed N, Wirthlin M, Wood T, Wynalda B, Yao Z, Zhou T, Ariza J, Dee N, Reding M, Ronellenfitch K, Mufti S, Sunkin SM, Smith KA, Esposito L, Waters J, Thyagarajan B, Yao S, Lein ES, Zeng H, Levi BP, Ngai J, Ting JT, Tasic B. Cell. 2025 May 16:S0092-8674(25)00513-6. doi: 10.1016/j.cell.2025.05.002. PubMed 40403729.
Backbone
  Vector backbone: pAAV2
  Vector type: AAV
Growth in bacteria
  Bacterial resistance: Ampicillin, 100 μg/mL
  Growth temperature: 37°C
  Growth strain: NEB Stable
  Copy number: High Copy
Gene/Insert
  Gene/Insert name: SYFP2
  Species: Synthetic
  Promoter: minBG
  Cloning method: Gibson Cloning
Terms and licenses: Academic/Nonprofit Terms; Industry Terms: Not Available to Industry
How to cite: AiP12493 - pAAV-AiE0374h-minBG-SYFP2-WPRE3-BGHpA (Alias: CN2493) was a gift from Allen Institute for Brain Science & Boaz Levi (Addgene plasmid # 230214 ; http://n2t.net/addgene:230214 ; RRID:Addgene_230214)
