[The description below was written by a language model from this plasmid's Addgene catalogue record and pLannotate feature annotations shown in this document.]
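Description:
AiP12493 - pAAV-AiE0374h-minBG-SYFP2-WPRE3-BGHpA (alias CN2493) is an adeno-associated virus transfer plasmid built on a pAAV2 backbone, intended for packaging a reporter genome into recombinant AAV for delivery to brain tissue. In bacteria it is maintained through a high-copy ColE1/pUC-type origin and selected with ampicillin via the bla (AmpR) gene and its native promoter. The backbone also carries a filamentous phage origin (called f1 in one annotation and M13 in the other) and short remnants of the pBR322 bom and rop regions.

The payload lies between two AAV2 inverted terminal repeats, which provide the cis signals for genome replication and encapsidation. According to the name and catalogue fields, the enhancer AiE0374h sits upstream of a minimal beta-globin promoter (minBG), so that transcription depends largely on enhancer activity and expression is restricted to particular brain cell populations. The record does not say which populations. Neither the enhancer nor minBG is annotated in the feature tables, but both would fall in the unannotated stretch between the left ITR and the coding sequence. The reporter is SYFP2, a rapidly maturing monomeric yellow fluorescent protein derived from Aequorea victoria. It is followed by WPRE3, a shortened woodchuck hepatitis virus posttranscriptional element (detected as two WPRE fragments) that boosts transcript expression, and a bovine growth hormone polyadenylation signal.

Two sequence records are given, a depositor sequence of 4,540 nt and a sequencing-derived one of 4,529 nt. They agree on the layout, except that the left ITR appears only as short fragments in the sequencing result, whereas it is annotated at full length in the depositor sequence. The construct belongs to a collection of enhancer AAVs for genetic access to cortical cell types and serves to label cells in which the enhancer is active.
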