Features (pLannotate 1.2.2; 13 found; start..end, strand, type, name):
      1..141     -  repeat_region  AAV2 ITR: inverted terminal repeat of adeno-associated virus serotype 2 inverted
    558..1274    +  CDS            SYFP2: SYFP2 is a basic (constitutively fluorescent) yellow fluorescent protein published in 2006, derived from Aequorea victoria. It is reported to be a very rapidly-maturing monomer with moderate acid sensitivity.
   1314..1471    +  misc_feature   WPRE (fragment): woodchuck hepatitis virus posttranscriptional regulatory element
   1477..1557    +  misc_feature   WPRE (fragment): woodchuck hepatitis virus posttranscriptional regulatory element
   1574..1685    +  polyA_signal   bGH poly(A) signal: bovine growth hormone polyadenylation signal
   1803..1943    +  repeat_region  AAV2 ITR: inverted terminal repeat of adeno-associated virus serotype 2 inverted
   1948..1999    -  misc_feature   bom (fragment): basis of mobility region from pBR322
   2018..2398    +  rep_origin     M13 ori (sequence partly withheld): M13 bacteriophage origin of replication; arrow indicates direction of (+) strand synthesis
   2474..2523    -  misc_feature   bom (fragment): basis of mobility region from pBR322
   2625..2660    -  CDS            rop (fragment): Rop protein, which maintains plasmids at low copy number; rop
   2755..2859    +  promoter       AmpR promoter: bla
   2860..3720    +  CDS            AmpR: β-lactamase; bla; confers resistance to ampicillin, carbenicillin, and related antibiotics
   3891..4479    +  rep_origin     ori: high-copy-number ColE1/pMB1/pBR322/pUC origin of replication
>Addgene plasmid #230214 | AiP12493 - pAAV-AiE0374h-minBG-SYFP2-WPRE3-BGHpA (Alias: CN2493) | depositor full sequence | sequence record 452702 | Full Sequence
CCTGCAGGCAGCTGCGCGCTCGCTCGCTCACTGAGGCCGCCCGGGCAAAGCCCGGGCGTCGGGCGACCTT
TGGTCGCCCGGCCTCAGTGAGCGAGCGAGCGCGCAGAGAGGGAGTGGCCAACTCCATCACTAGGGGTTCC
TGCGGCCGCACGCGTTGAGGAGAGGAGGCCGAGAAACTGGGCTGAGCAGGACAAAACCTCCCCTGTGAAC
CCTGCCAAGGGGAGGGGCCCCTTATTAAAACTTACTGGGGCATAGCCAGGCCCCCCTGGAGGGAGGGGGT
CTGAGGGGCAGGGAAGGGGGCTGGGTGGAGGCAACTAGGACTCTGGCCTCCAGCCAGTCCTCCCCTGGGT
GGCTGTTTCTGTGGCTGGGCTGTGGTTCACACCATCTGTAGCCCTTCAGTTGTCCCCTTCTCCATACCAA
AGTGCTGTTTCGCCTAGTCCTGCCCTGGTCCCATTCATGAGCTCGGGCTGGGCATAAAAGTCAGGGCAGA
GCCATCTATTGCTTACATTTGCTTCTGGGATCCAGATCTTTCGAAGCTAGCGCTACCGGTCGCCACCATG
GTGAGCAAGGGCGAGGAGCTGTTCACCGGGGTGGTGCCCATCCTGGTCGAGCTGGACGGCGACGTAAACG
GCCACAAGTTCAGCGTGTCCGGCGAGGGCGAGGGCGATGCCACCTACGGCAAGCTGACCCTGAAGCTGAT
CTGCACCACCGGCAAGCTGCCCGTGCCCTGGCCCACCCTCGTGACCACCCTGGGCTACGGCGTGCAGTGC
TTCGCCCGCTACCCCGACCACATGAAGCAGCACGACTTCTTCAAGTCCGCCATGCCCGAAGGCTACGTCC
AGGAGCGCACCATCTTCTTCAAGGACGACGGCAACTACAAGACCCGCGCCGAGGTGAAGTTCGAGGGCGA
CACCCTGGTGAACCGCATCGAGCTGAAGGGCATCGACTTCAAGGAGGACGGCAACATCCTGGGGCACAAG
CTGGAGTACAACTACAACAGCCACAACGTCTATATCACCGCCGACAAGCAGAAGAACGGCATCAAGGCCA
ACTTCAAGATCCGCCACAACATCGAGGACGGCGGCGTGCAGCTCGCCGACCACTACCAGCAGAACACCCC
CATCGGCGACGGCCCCGTGCTGCTGCCCGACAACCACTACCTGAGCTACCAGTCCAAGCTGAGCAAAGAC
CCCAACGAGAAGCGCGATCACATGGTCCTGCTGGAGTTCGTGACCGCCGCCGGGATCACTCTCGGCATGG
ACGAGCTGTACAAGTAAGTCGACGGCGCGCCGCGGCCGCGAATTCGATATCATAATCAACCTCTGGATTA
CAAAATTTGTGAAAGATTGACTGGTATTCTTAACTATGTTGCTCCTTTTACGCTATGTGGATACGCTGCT
TTAATGCCTTTGTATCATGCTATTGCTTCCCGTATGGCTTTCATTTTCTCCTCCTTGTATAAATCCTGGT
TAGTTCTTGCCACGGCGGAACTCATCGCCGCCTGCCTTGCCCGCTGCTGGACAGGGGCTCGGCTGTTGGG
CACTGACAATTCCGTGGCTCGAGAGATCTTCGACTGTGCCTTCTAGTTGCCAGCCATCTGTTGTTTGCCC
CTCCCCCGTGCCTTCCTTGACCCTGGAAGGTGCCACTCCCACTGTCCTTTCCTAATAAAATGAGGAAATT
GCATCGCATTGTCTGAGTAGGTGTCATTCTATTCTGGGGGGTGGGGTGGGGCAGGACAGCAAGGGGGAGG
ATTGGGAAGACAATAGCAGGCATGAGATCTCACGTGCGGACCGAGCGGCCGCAGGAACCCCTAGTGATGG
AGTTGGCCACTCCCTCTCTGCGCGCTCGCTCGCTCACTGAGGCCGGGCGACCAAAGGTCGCCCGACGCCC
GGGCTTTGCCCGGGCGGCCTCAGTGAGCGAGCGAGCGCGCAGCTGCCTGCAGGGGCGCCTGATGCGGTAT
TTTCTCCTTACGCATCTGTGCGGTATTTCACACCGCATA
[142 nt withheld, positions 2000-2141]
C
[141 nt withheld, positions 2143-2283]
CCTTTGACGTTGGAGTCCACGTTCTTT
[37 nt withheld, positions 2311-2347]
ACCCTATCTCGGGCTATTCTTTTGATTTATAAGGGATTTTGCCGATTTCGGCCTATTGGTTAAAAAATGA
GCTGATTTAACAAAAATTTAACGCGAATTTTAACAAAATATTAACGTTTACAATTTTATGGTGCACTCTC
AGTACAATCTGCTCTGATGCCGCATAGTTAAGCCAGCCCCGACACCCGCCAACACCCGCTGACGCGCCCT
GACGGGCTTGTCTGCTCCCGGCATCCGCTTACAGACAAGCTGTGACCGTCTCCGGGAGCTGCATGTGTCA
GAGGTTTTCACCGTCATCACCGAAACGCGCGAGACGAAAGGGCCTCGTGATACGCCTATTTTTATAGGTT
AATGTCATGATAATAATGGTTTCTTAGACGTCAGGTGGCACTTTTCGGGGAAATGTGCGCGGAACCCCTA
TTTGTTTATTTTTCTAAATACATTCAAATATGTATCCGCTCATGAGACAATAACCCTGATAAATGCTTCA
ATAATATTGAAAAAGGAAGAGTATGAGTATTCAACATTTCCGTGTCGCCCTTATTCCCTTTTTTGCGGCA
TTTTGCCTTCCTGTTTTTGCTCACCCAGAAACGCTGGTGAAAGTAAAAGATGCTGAAGATCAGTTGGGTG
CACGAGTGGGTTACATCGAACTGGATCTCAACAGCGGTAAGATCCTTGAGAGTTTTCGCCCCGAAGAACG
TTTTCCAATGATGAGCACTTTTAAAGTTCTGCTATGTGGCGCGGTATTATCCCGTATTGACGCCGGGCAA
GAGCAACTCGGTCGCCGCATACACTATTCTCAGAATGACTTGGTTGAGTACTCACCAGTCACAGAAAAGC
ATCTTACGGATGGCATGACAGTAAGAGAATTATGCAGTGCTGCCATAACCATGAGTGATAACACTGCGGC
CAACTTACTTCTGACAACGATCGGAGGACCGAAGGAGCTAACCGCTTTTTTGCACAACATGGGGGATCAT
GTAACTCGCCTTGATCGTTGGGAACCGGAGCTGAATGAAGCCATACCAAACGACGAGCGTGACACCACGA
TGCCTGTAGCAATGGCAACAACGTTGCGCAAACTATTAACTGGCGAACTACTTACTCTAGCTTCCCGGCA
ACAATTAATAGACTGGATGGAGGCGGATAAAGTTGCAGGACCACTTCTGCGCTCGGCCCTTCCGGCTGGC
TGGTTTATTGCTGATAAATCTGGAGCCGGTGAGCGTGGGTCTCGCGGTATCATTGCAGCACTGGGGCCAG
ATGGTAAGCCCTCCCGTATCGTAGTTATCTACACGACGGGGAGTCAGGCAACTATGGATGAACGAAATAG
ACAGATCGCTGAGATAGGTGCCTCACTGATTAAGCATTGGTAACTGTCAGACCAAGTTTACTCATATATA
CTTTAGATTGATTTAAAACTTCATTTTTAATTTAAAAGGATCTAGGTGAAGATCCTTTTTGATAATCTCA
TGACCAAAATCCCTTAACGTGAGTTTTCGTTCCACTGAGCGTCAGACCCCGTAGAAAAGATCAAAGGATC
TTCTTGAGATCCTTTTTTTCTGCGCGTAATCTGCTGCTTGCAAACAAAAAAACCACCGCTACCAGCGGTG
GTTTGTTTGCCGGATCAAGAGCTACCAACTCTTTTTCCGAAGGTAACTGGCTTCAGCAGAGCGCAGATAC
CAAATACTGTCCTTCTAGTGTAGCCGTAGTTAGGCCACCACTTCAAGAACTCTGTAGCACCGCCTACATA
CCTCGCTCTGCTAATCCTGTTACCAGTGGCTGCTGCCAGTGGCGATAAGTCGTGTCTTACCGGGTTGGAC
TCAAGACGATAGTTACCGGATAAGGCGCAGCGGTCGGGCTGAACGGGGGGTTCGTGCACACAGCCCAGCT
TGGAGCGAACGACCTACACCGAACTGAGATACCTACAGCGTGAGCTATGAGAAAGCGCCACGCTTCCCGA
AGGGAGAAAGGCGGACAGGTATCCGGTAAGCGGCAGGGTCGGAACAGGAGAGCGCACGAGGGAGCTTCCA
GGGGGAAACGCCTGGTATCTTTATAGTCCTGTCGGGTTTCGCCACCTCTGACTTGAGCGTCGATTTTTGT
GATGCTCGTCAGGGGGGCGGAGCCTATGGAAAAACGCCAGCAACGCGGCCTTTTTACGGTTCCTGGCCTT
TTGCTGGCCTTTTGCTCACATGT
