Features (pLannotate 1.2.2; 14 found; start..end, strand, type, name):
      1..589     +  rep_origin     ori: high-copy-number ColE1/pMB1/pBR322/pUC origin of replication
    662..689     +  repeat_region  AAV2 ITR (fragment): inverted terminal repeat of adeno-associated virus serotype 2 inverted
    718..745     +  repeat_region  AAV2 ITR (fragment): inverted terminal repeat of adeno-associated virus serotype 2 inverted
   1197..1913    +  CDS            SYFP2: SYFP2 is a basic (constitutively fluorescent) yellow fluorescent protein published in 2006, derived from Aequorea victoria. It is reported to be a very rapidly-maturing monomer with moderate acid sensitivity.
   1953..2110    +  misc_feature   WPRE (fragment): woodchuck hepatitis virus posttranscriptional regulatory element
   2116..2196    +  misc_feature   WPRE (fragment): woodchuck hepatitis virus posttranscriptional regulatory element
   2213..2324    +  polyA_signal   bGH poly(A) signal: bovine growth hormone polyadenylation signal
   2442..2582    +  repeat_region  AAV2 ITR: inverted terminal repeat of adeno-associated virus serotype 2 inverted
   2587..2638    -  misc_feature   bom (fragment): basis of mobility region from pBR322
   2657..3112    +  rep_origin     f1 ori (sequence partly withheld): f1 bacteriophage origin of replication; arrow indicates direction of (+) strand synthesis
   3113..3162    -  misc_feature   bom (fragment): basis of mobility region from pBR322
   3264..3299    -  CDS            rop (fragment): Rop protein, which maintains plasmids at low copy number; rop
   3394..3498    +  promoter       AmpR promoter: bla
   3499..4359    +  CDS            AmpR: β-lactamase; bla; confers resistance to ampicillin, carbenicillin, and related antibiotics
>Addgene plasmid #230214 | AiP12493 - pAAV-AiE0374h-minBG-SYFP2-WPRE3-BGHpA (Alias: CN2493) | addgene full sequence | sequence record 467773 | Addgene NGS Result
TTGAGATCCTTTTTTTCTGCGCGTAATCTGCTGCTTGCAAACAAAAAAACCACCGCTACCAGCGGTGGTT
TGTTTGCCGGATCAAGAGCTACCAACTCTTTTTCCGAAGGTAACTGGCTTCAGCAGAGCGCAGATACCAA
ATACTGTTCTTCTAGTGTAGCCGTAGTTAGGCCACCACTTCAAGAACTCTGTAGCACCGCCTACATACCT
CGCTCTGCTAATCCTGTTACCAGTGGCTGCTGCCAGTGGCGATAAGTCGTGTCTTACCGGGTTGGACTCA
AGACGATAGTTACCGGATAAGGCGCAGCGGTCGGGCTGAACGGGGGGTTCGTGCACACAGCCCAGCTTGG
AGCGAACGACCTACACCGAACTGAGATACCTACAGCGTGAGCTATGAGAAAGCGCCACGCTTCCCGAAGG
GAGAAAGGCGGACAGGTATCCGGTAAGCGGCAGGGTCGGAACAGGAGAGCGCACGAGGGAGCTTCCAGGG
GGAAACGCCTGGTATCTTTATAGTCCTGTCGGGTTTCGCCACCTCTGACTTGAGCGTCGATTTTTGTGAT
GCTCGTCAGGGGGGCGGAGCCTATGGAAAAACGCCAGCAACGCGGCCTTTTTACGGTTCCTGGCCTTTTG
CTGGCCTTTTGCTCACATGTCCTGCAGGCAGCTGCGCGCTCGCTCGCTCACTGAGGCCGCCCGGGCGTCG
GGCGACCTTTGGTCGCCCGGCCTCAGTGAGCGAGCGAGCGCGCAGAGAGGGAGTGGCCAACTCCATCACT
AGGGGTTCCTGCGGCCGCACGCGTTGAGGAGAGGAGGCCGAGAAACTGGGCTGAGCAGGACAAAACCTCC
CCTGTGAACCCTGCCAAGGGGAGGGGCCCCTTATTAAAACTTACTGGGGCATAGCCAGGCCCCCCTGGAG
GGAGGGGGTCTGAGGGGCAGGGAAGGGGGCTGGGTGGAGGCAACTAGGACTCTGGCCTCCAGCCAGTCCT
CCCCTGGGTGGCTGTTTCTGTGGCTGGGCTGTGGTTCACACCATCTGTAGCCCTTCAGTTGTCCCCTTCT
CCATACCAAAGTGCTGTTTCGCCTAGTCCTGCCCTGGTCCCATTCATGAGCTCGGGCTGGGCATAAAAGT
CAGGGCAGAGCCATCTATTGCTTACATTTGCTTCTGGGATCCAGATCTTTCGAAGCTAGCGCTACCGGTC
GCCACCATGGTGAGCAAGGGCGAGGAGCTGTTCACCGGGGTGGTGCCCATCCTGGTCGAGCTGGACGGCG
ACGTAAACGGCCACAAGTTCAGCGTGTCCGGCGAGGGCGAGGGCGATGCCACCTACGGCAAGCTGACCCT
GAAGCTGATCTGCACCACCGGCAAGCTGCCCGTGCCCTGGCCCACCCTCGTGACCACCCTGGGCTACGGC
GTGCAGTGCTTCGCCCGCTACCCCGACCACATGAAGCAGCACGACTTCTTCAAGTCCGCCATGCCCGAAG
GCTACGTCCAGGAGCGCACCATCTTCTTCAAGGACGACGGCAACTACAAGACCCGCGCCGAGGTGAAGTT
CGAGGGCGACACCCTGGTGAACCGCATCGAGCTGAAGGGCATCGACTTCAAGGAGGACGGCAACATCCTG
GGGCACAAGCTGGAGTACAACTACAACAGCCACAACGTCTATATCACCGCCGACAAGCAGAAGAACGGCA
TCAAGGCCAACTTCAAGATCCGCCACAACATCGAGGACGGCGGCGTGCAGCTCGCCGACCACTACCAGCA
GAACACCCCCATCGGCGACGGCCCCGTGCTGCTGCCCGACAACCACTACCTGAGCTACCAGTCCAAGCTG
AGCAAAGACCCCAACGAGAAGCGCGATCACATGGTCCTGCTGGAGTTCGTGACCGCCGCCGGGATCACTC
TCGGCATGGACGAGCTGTACAAGTAAGTCGACGGCGCGCCGCGGCCGCGAATTCGATATCATAATCAACC
TCTGGATTACAAAATTTGTGAAAGATTGACTGGTATTCTTAACTATGTTGCTCCTTTTACGCTATGTGGA
TACGCTGCTTTAATGCCTTTGTATCATGCTATTGCTTCCCGTATGGCTTTCATTTTCTCCTCCTTGTATA
AATCCTGGTTAGTTCTTGCCACGGCGGAACTCATCGCCGCCTGCCTTGCCCGCTGCTGGACAGGGGCTCG
GCTGTTGGGCACTGACAATTCCGTGGCTCGAGAGATCTTCGACTGTGCCTTCTAGTTGCCAGCCATCTGT
TGTTTGCCCCTCCCCCGTGCCTTCCTTGACCCTGGAAGGTGCCACTCCCACTGTCCTTTCCTAATAAAAT
GAGGAAATTGCATCGCATTGTCTGAGTAGGTGTCATTCTATTCTGGGGGGTGGGGTGGGGCAGGACAGCA
AGGGGGAGGATTGGGAAGACAATAGCAGGCATGAGATCTCACGTGCGGACCGAGCGGCCGCAGGAACCCC
TAGTGATGGAGTTGGCCACTCCCTCTCTGCGCGCTCGCTCGCTCACTGAGGCCGGGCGACCAAAGGTCGC
CCGACGCCCGGGCTTTGCCCGGGCGGCCTCAGTGAGCGAGCGAGCGCGCAGCTGCCTGCAGGGGCGCCTG
ATGCGGTATTTTCTCCTTACGCATCTGTGCGGTATTTCACACCGCATA
[95 nt withheld, positions 2639-2733]
T
[46 nt withheld, positions 2735-2780]
C
[141 nt withheld, positions 2782-2922]
CCTTTGACGTTGGAGTCCACGTTCTTT
[37 nt withheld, positions 2950-2986]
ACTCTATCTCGGGCTATTCTTTTGATTTATAAGGGATTTTGCCGATTTCGGTCTATTGGTTAAAAAATGA
GCTGATTTAACAAAAATTTAACGCGAATTTTAACAAAATATTAACGTTTACAATTTTATGGTGCACTCTC
AGTACAATCTGCTCTGATGCCGCATAGTTAAGCCAGCCCCGACACCCGCCAACACCCGCTGACGCGCCCT
GACGGGCTTGTCTGCTCCCGGCATCCGCTTACAGACAAGCTGTGACCGTCTCCGGGAGCTGCATGTGTCA
GAGGTTTTCACCGTCATCACCGAAACGCGCGAGACGAAAGGGCCTCGTGATACGCCTATTTTTATAGGTT
AATGTCATGATAATAATGGTTTCTTAGACGTCAGGTGGCACTTTTCGGGGAAATGTGCGCGGAACCCCTA
TTTGTTTATTTTTCTAAATACATTCAAATATGTATCCGCTCATGAGACAATAACCCTGATAAATGCTTCA
ATAATATTGAAAAAGGAAGAGTATGAGTATTCAACATTTCCGTGTCGCCCTTATTCCCTTTTTTGCGGCA
TTTTGCCTTCCTGTTTTTGCTCACCCAGAAACGCTGGTGAAAGTAAAAGATGCTGAAGATCAGTTGGGTG
CACGAGTGGGTTACATCGAACTGGATCTCAACAGCGGTAAGATCCTTGAGAGTTTTCGCCCCGAAGAACG
TTTTCCAATGATGAGCACTTTTAAAGTTCTGCTATGTGGCGCGGTATTATCCCGTATTGACGCCGGGCAA
GAGCAACTCGGTCGCCGCATACACTATTCTCAGAATGACTTGGTTGAGTACTCACCAGTCACAGAAAAGC
ATCTTACGGATGGCATGACAGTAAGAGAATTATGCAGTGCTGCCATAACCATGAGTGATAACACTGCGGC
CAACTTACTTCTGACAACGATCGGAGGACCGAAGGAGCTAACCGCTTTTTTGCACAACATGGGGGATCAT
GTAACTCGCCTTGATCGTTGGGAACCGGAGCTGAATGAAGCCATACCAAACGACGAGCGTGACACCACGA
TGCCTGTAGCAATGGCAACAACGTTGCGCAAACTATTAACTGGCGAACTACTTACTCTAGCTTCCCGGCA
ACAATTAATAGACTGGATGGAGGCGGATAAAGTTGCAGGACCACTTCTGCGCTCGGCCCTTCCGGCTGGC
TGGTTTATTGCTGATAAATCTGGAGCCGGTGAGCGTGGGTCTCGCGGTATCATTGCAGCACTGGGGCCAG
ATGGTAAGCCCTCCCGTATCGTAGTTATCTACACGACGGGGAGTCAGGCAACTATGGATGAACGAAATAG
ACAGATCGCTGAGATAGGTGCCTCACTGATTAAGCATTGGTAACTGTCAGACCAAGTTTACTCATATATA
CTTTAGATTGATTTAAAACTTCATTTTTAATTTAAAAGGATCTAGGTGAAGATCCTTTTTGATAATCTCA
TGACCAAAATCCCTTAACGTGAGTTTTCGTTCCACTGAGCGTCAGACCCCGTAGAAAAGATCAAAGGATC
TTC
